Addgene plasmid #145795: pAG425 GAL Pong TPase L418A, L420A
Purpose: mPing Yeast Transposition Assay
Depositing lab: Charles Nathan Hancock & Susan Wessler. Depositing organization: University of Georgia. Publication: Transposition of the Tourist-MITE mPing in yeast: an assay that retains key features of catalysis by the class 2 PIF/Harbinger superfamily. Hancock CN, Zhang F, Wessler SR. Mob DNA. 2010 Feb 1;1(1):5. doi: 10.1186/1759-8753-1-5. PubMed 20226077.
Backbone
  Vector backbone: pAG415 GAL
  Vector type: Yeast Expression
Growth in bacteria
  Bacterial resistance: Ampicillin, 100 μg/mL
  Growth temperature: 37°C
  Growth strain: DH5alpha
  Copy number: High Copy
Gene/Insert
  Gene/Insert name: Pong TPase L418A, L420A
  Species: Oryza Sativa
  Mutation: L418A, L420A
  Cloning method: Gateway Cloning
Terms and licenses: Academic/Nonprofit Terms; Industry Terms
How to cite: pAG425 GAL Pong TPase L418A, L420A was a gift from Charles Nathan Hancock & Susan Wessler (Addgene plasmid # 145795 ; http://n2t.net/addgene:145795 ; RRID:Addgene_145795)
