[The description below was written by a language model from this plasmid's Addgene catalogue record and pLannotate feature annotations shown in this document.]
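Description:
pAG425 GAL Pong TPase L418A, L420A is a yeast expression plasmid of about 9.1 kb, built by Gateway cloning into a pAG-series galactose-inducible destination vector. It is an E. coli/S. cerevisiae shuttle vector. In bacteria it replicates at high copy from a ColE1/pUC-type origin and is selected with ampicillin through the bla gene. In yeast the LEU2 marker, under its own promoter, complements leucine auxotrophy. The catalogue lists the backbone as pAG415 GAL, but the plasmid name (425) and the annotated sequence both indicate a 2μ origin, so it is a multicopy episomal vector rather than a centromeric one. Remnants of the pBluescript-derived backbone are also present, including an f1 origin, T3 and T7 promoters, and lac promoter/operator and lacZα fragments.

The expression cassette consists of the GAL1 promoter, an insert of roughly 1.5 kb flanked by attB1 and attB2 sites left by the Gateway recombination, and the CYC1 terminator. The automated annotation does not label the insert, but the record identifies it as the transposase (TPase) of the rice (Oryza sativa) transposable element Pong, carrying two leucine-to-alanine substitutions, L418A and L420A. The record does not state the functional effect of these mutations. Transcription from GAL1 is controlled by Gal4, so transposase production is switched on by growth in galactose. No epitope tag or reporter is annotated.

The stated purpose is the mPing yeast transposition assay, in which Pong-encoded proteins supplied in yeast mobilise mPing, a Tourist-type miniature inverted-repeat element of the PIF/Harbinger superfamily. This plasmid provides the mutant transposase component of that system.
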