Features (pLannotate 1.2.2; 25 found; start..end, strand, type, name):
     69..1411    +  rep_origin     2μ ori: yeast 2μ plasmid origin of replication
   1438..1542    +  promoter       AmpR promoter: bla
   1543..2403    +  CDS            AmpR: β-lactamase; bla; confers resistance to ampicillin, carbenicillin, and related antibiotics
   2574..3162    +  rep_origin     ori: high-copy-number ColE1/pMB1/pBR322/pUC origin of replication
   3345..3437    +  CDS            lacI (fragment): lac repressor; lacI; The lac repressor binds to the lac operator to inhibit transcription in E. coli. This inhibition can be relieved by adding lactose or isopropyl-β-D-thiogalactopyranoside (IPTG).
   3450..3471    +  protein_bind   CAP binding site: CAP binding activates transcription in the presence of cAMP. E. coli catabolite activator protein
   3486..3516    +  promoter       lac promoter: promoter for the E. coli lac operon
   3524..3540    +  protein_bind   lac operator: The lac repressor binds to the lac operator to inhibit transcription in E. coli. This inhibition can be relieved by adding lactose or isopropyl-β-D-thiogalactopyranoside (IPTG). lac repressor encoded by lacI
   3585..3603    +  promoter       T3 promoter: promoter for bacteriophage T3 RNA polymerase
   3627..4068    +  promoter       GAL1 promoter: S. cerevisiae GAL1; inducible promoter, regulated by Gal4
   4083..4103    +  misc_feature   MCS (fragment): pBluescript multiple cloning site
   4107..4131    +  protein_bind   attB1: mutant version of attB; recombination site for the Gateway® BP reaction BP Clonase™
   5631..5655    -  protein_bind   attB2: mutant version of attB; recombination site for the Gateway® BP reaction BP Clonase™
   5659..5706    +  misc_feature   MCS (fragment): pBluescript multiple cloning site
   5707..5954    +  terminator     CYC1 terminator: S. cerevisiae CYC1; transcription terminator for CYC1
   5973..5991    -  promoter       T7 promoter: promoter for bacteriophage T7 RNA polymerase
   5999..6154    +  CDS            lacZα (fragment): LacZα fragment of β-galactosidase; lacZ fragment
   6158..6586    +  rep_origin     f1 ori (sequence partly withheld): f1 bacteriophage origin of replication; arrow indicates direction of (+) strand synthesis
   6614..6666    -  misc_feature   bom (fragment): basis of mobility region from pBR322
   6697..6774    +  CDS            YO192_YEAST (fragment): Experimental evidence at protein level: Swiss-Prot protein existence level 1. From Saccharomyces cerevisiae (strain ATCC 204508 / S288c) (Baker's yeast).
   6914..7321    +  promoter       LEU2 promoter: S. cerevisiae LEU2
   7322..8416    +  CDS            LEU2: 3-isopropylmalate dehydrogenase, required for leucine biosynthesis; S. cerevisiae LEU2; yeast auxotrophic marker
   8778..8894    -  CDS            NFS1 (fragment): NFS1_YEAST - Also known as SPL1 From Saccharomyces cerevisiae (strain ATCC 204508 / S288c) (Baker's yeast).
   8893..8943    -  misc_feature   bom (fragment): basis of mobility region from pBR322
   9045..1       -  CDS            rop (fragment) (across the origin): Rop protein, which maintains plasmids at low copy number; rop
>Addgene plasmid #145795 | pAG425 GAL Pong TPase L418A, L420A | addgene full sequence | sequence record 297236 | Addgene NGS Result
GACGAAAGGGCCTCGTGATACGCCTATTTTTATAGGTTAATGTCATGATAATAATGGTTTCTTAGTATGA
TCCAATATCAAAGGAAATGATAGCATTGAAGGATGAGACTAATCCAATTGAGGAGTGGCAGCATATAGAA
CAGCTAAAGGGTAGTGCTGAAGGAAGCATACGATACCCCGCATGGAATGGGATAATATCACAGGAGGTAC
TAGACTACCTTTCATCCTACATAAATAGACGCATATAAGTACGCATTTAAGCATAAACACGCACTATGCC
GTTCTTCTCATGTATATATATATACAGGCAACACGCAGATATAGGTGCGACGTGAACAGTGAGCTGTATG
TGCGCAGCTCGCGTTGCATTTTCGGAAGCGCTCGTTTTCGGAAACGCTTTGAAGTTCCTATTCCGAAGTT
CCTATTCTCTAGAAAGTATAGGAACTTCAGAGCGCTTTTGAAAACCAAAAGCGCTCTGAAGACGCACTTT
CAAAAAACCAAAAACGCACCGGACTGTAACGAGCTACTAAAATATTGCGAATACCGCTTCCACAAACATT
GCTCAAAAGTATCTCTTTGCTATATATCTCTGTGCTATATCCCTATATAACCTACCCATCCACCTTTCGC
TCCTTGAACTTGCATCTAAACTCGACCTCTACATTTTTTATGTTTATCTCTAGTATTACTCTTTAGACAA
AAAAATTGTAGTAAGAACTATTCATAGAGTGAATCGAAAACAATACGAAAATGTAAACATTTCCTATACG
TAGTATATAGAGACAAAATAGAAGAAACCGTTCATAATTTTCTGACCAATGAAGAATCATCAACGCTATC
ACTTTCTGTTCACAAAGTATGCGCAATCCACATCGGTATAGAATATAATCGGGGATGCCTTTATCTTGAA
AAAATGCACCCGCAGCTTCGCTAGTAATCAGTAAACGCGGGAAGTGGAGTCAGGCTTTTTTTATGGAAGA
GAAAATAGACACCAAAGTAGCCTTCTTCTAACCTTAACGGACCTACAGTGCAAAAAGTTATCAAGAGACT
GCATTATAGAGCGCACAAAGGAGAAAAAAAGTAATCTAAGATGCTTTGTTAGAAAAATAGCGCTCTCGGG
ATGCATTTTTGTAGAACAAAAAAGAAGTATAGATTCTTTGTTGGTAAAATAGCGCTCTCGCGTTGCATTT
CTGTTCTGTAAAAATGCAGCTCAGATTCTTTGTTTGAAAAATTAGCGCTCTCGCGTTGCATTTTTGTTTT
ACAAAAATGAAGCACAGATTCTTCGTTGGTAAAATAGCGCTTTCGCGTTGCATTTCTGTTCTGTAAAAAT
GCAGCTCAGATTCTTTGTTTGAAAAATTAGCGCTCTCGCGTTGCATTTTTGTTCTACAAAATGAAGCACA
GATGCTTCGTTCAGGTGGCACTTTTCGGGGAAATGTGCGCGGAACCCCTATTTGTTTATTTTTCTAAATA
CATTCAAATATGTATCCGCTCATGAGACAATAACCCTGATAAATGCTTCAATAATATTGAAAAAGGAAGA
GTATGAGTATTCAACATTTCCGTGTCGCCCTTATTCCCTTTTTTGCGGCATTTTGCCTTCCTGTTTTTGC
TCACCCAGAAACGCTGGTGAAAGTAAAAGATGCTGAAGATCAGTTGGGTGCACGAGTGGGTTACATCGAA
CTGGATCTCAACAGCGGTAAGATCCTTGAGAGTTTTCGCCCCGAAGAACGTTTTCCAATGATGAGCACTT
TTAAAGTTCTGCTATGTGGCGCGGTATTATCCCGTATTGACGCCGGGCAAGAGCAACTCGGTCGCCGCAT
ACACTATTCTCAGAATGACTTGGTTGAGTACTCACCAGTCACAGAAAAGCATCTTACGGATGGCATGACA
GTAAGAGAATTATGCAGTGCTGCCATAACCATGAGTGATAACACTGCGGCCAACTTACTTCTGACAACGA
TCGGAGGACCGAAGGAGCTAACCGCTTTTTTGCACAACATGGGGGATCATGTAACTCGCCTTGATCGTTG
GGAACCGGAGCTGAATGAAGCCATACCAAACGACGAGCGTGACACCACGATGCCTGTAGCAATGGCAACA
ACGTTGCGCAAACTATTAACTGGCGAACTACTTACTCTAGCTTCCCGGCAACAATTAATAGACTGGATGG
AGGCGGATAAAGTTGCAGGACCACTTCTGCGCTCGGCCCTTCCGGCTGGCTGGTTTATTGCTGATAAATC
TGGAGCCGGTGAGCGTGGGTCTCGCGGTATCATTGCAGCACTGGGGCCAGATGGTAAGCCCTCCCGTATC
GTAGTTATCTACACGACGGGGAGTCAGGCAACTATGGATGAACGAAATAGACAGATCGCTGAGATAGGTG
CCTCACTGATTAAGCATTGGTAACTGTCAGACCAAGTTTACTCATATATACTTTAGATTGATTTAAAACT
TCATTTTTAATTTAAAAGGATCTAGGTGAAGATCCTTTTTGATAATCTCATGACCAAAATCCCTTAACGT
GAGTTTTCGTTCCACTGAGCGTCAGACCCCGTAGAAAAGATCAAAGGATCTTCTTGAGATCCTTTTTTTC
TGCGCGTAATCTGCTGCTTGCAAACAAAAAAACCACCGCTACCAGCGGTGGTTTGTTTGCCGGATCAAGA
GCTACCAACTCTTTTTCCGAAGGTAACTGGCTTCAGCAGAGCGCAGATACCAAATACTGTTCTTCTAGTG
TAGCCGTAGTTAGGCCACCACTTCAAGAACTCTGTAGCACCGCCTACATACCTCGCTCTGCTAATCCTGT
TACCAGTGGCTGCTGCCAGTGGCGATAAGTCGTGTCTTACCGGGTTGGACTCAAGACGATAGTTACCGGA
TAAGGCGCAGCGGTCGGGCTGAACGGGGGGTTCGTGCACACAGCCCAGCTTGGAGCGAACGACCTACACC
GAACTGAGATACCTACAGCGTGAGCTATGAGAAAGCGCCACGCTTCCCGAAGGGAGAAAGGCGGACAGGT
ATCCGGTAAGCGGCAGGGTCGGAACAGGAGAGCGCACGAGGGAGCTTCCAGGGGGAAACGCCTGGTATCT
TTATAGTCCTGTCGGGTTTCGCCACCTCTGACTTGAGCGTCGATTTTTGTGATGCTCGTCAGGGGGGCGG
AGCCTATGGAAAAACGCCAGCAACGCGGCCTTTTTACGGTTCCTGGCCTTTTGCTGGCCTTTTGCTCACA
TGTTCTTTCCTGCGTTATCCCCTGATTCTGTGGATAACCGTATTACCGCCTTTGAGTGAGCTGATACCGC
TCGCCGCAGCCGAACGACCGAGCGCAGCGAGTCAGTGAGCGAGGAAGCGGAAGAGCGCCCAATACGCAAA
CCGCCTCTCCCCGCGCGTTGGCCGATTCATTAATGCAGCTGGCACGACAGGTTTCCCGACTGGAAAGCGG
GCAGTGAGCGCAACGCAATTAATGTGAGTTAGCTCACTCATTAGGCACCCCAGGCTTTACACTTTATGCT
TCCGGCTCGTATGTTGTGTGGAATTGTGAGCGGATAACAATTTCACACAGGAAACAGCTATGACCATGAT
TACGCCAAGCGCGCAATTAACCCTCACTAAAGGGAACAAAAGCTGGAGCTCTAGTACGGATTAGAAGCCG
CCGAGCGGGTGACAGCCCTCCGAAGGAAGACTCTCCTCCGTGCGTCCTCGTCTTCACCGGTCGCGTTCCT
GAAACGCAGATGTGCCTCGCGCCGCACTGCTCCGAACAATAAAGATTCTACAATACTAGCTTTTATGGTT
ATGAAGAGGAAAAATTGGCAGTAACCTGGCCCCACAAACCTTCAAATGAACGAATCAAATTAACAACCAT
AGGATGATAATGCGATTAGTTTTTTAGCCTTATTTCTGGGGTAATTAATCAGCGAAGCGATGATTTTTGA
TCTATTAACAGATATATAAATGCAAAAACTGCATAACCACTTTAACTAATACTTTCAACATTTTCGGTTT
GTATTACTTCTTATTCAAATGTAATAAAAGTATCAACAAAAAATTGTTAATATACCTCTATACTTTAACG
TCAAGGAGAAAAAACCCCGGATTCTAGAACTAGTGGATCCCCCATCACAAGTTTGTACAAAAAAGCAGGC
TCCGCGGCCGCCCCCTTCACCATGCAGAGTTTAGCCATCTCTCTACTCCTCTCAGAAACTCATTCCCTCT
TTTCTCATACGAAGACCTCCTCCCTTTTATCTTTACTGTTTCTCTCTTCTTCAAAGATGTCTGAGCAAAA
TACTGATGGAAGTCAAGTTCCAGTGAACTTGTTGGATGAGTTCCTGGCTGAGGATGAGATCATAGATGAT
CTTCTCACTGAAGCCACGGTGGTAGTACAGTCCACTATAGAAGGTCTTCAAAACGAGGCTTCTGACCATC
GACATCATCCGAGGAAGCACATCAAGAGGCCACGAGAGGAAGCACATCAGCAACTAGTGAATGATTACTT
TTCAGAAAATCCTCTTTACCCTTCCAAAATTTTTCGTCGAAGATTTCGTATGTCTAGGCCACTTTTTCTT
CGCATCGTTGAGGCATTAGGCCAGTGGTCAGTGTATTTCACACAAAGGGTGGATGCTGTTAATCGGAAAG
GACTCAGTCCACTGCAAAAGTGTACTGCAGCTATTCGCCAGTTGGCTACTGGTAGTGGCGCAGATGAACT
AGATGAATATCTGAAGATAGGAGAGACTACAGCAATGGAGGCAATGAAGAATTTTGTCAAAGGTCTTCAA
GATGTGTTTGGTGAGAGGTATCTTAGGCGCCCCACCATGGAAGATACCGAACGGCTTCTCCAACTTGGTG
AGAAACGTGGTTTTCCTGGAATGTTCGGCAGCATTGACTGCATGCACTGGCATTGGGAAAGATGCCCAGT
AGCATGGAAGGGTCAGTTCACTCGTGGAGATCAGAAAGTGCCAACCCTGATTCTTGAGGCTGTGGCATCG
CATGATCTTTGGATTTGGCATGCATTTTTTGGAGCAGCGGGTTCCAACAATGATATCAATGTATTGAACC
AATCTACTGTATTTATCAAGGAGCTCAAAGGACAAGCTCCTAGAGTCCAGTACATGGTAAATGGGAATCA
ATACAATACTGGGTATTTTCTTGCTGATGGAATCTACCCTGAATGGGCAGTGTTTGTTAAGTCAATACGA
CTCCCAAACACTGAAAAGGAGAAATTGTATGCAGATATGCAAGAAGGGGCAAGAAAAGATATCGAGAGAG
CCTTTGGTGTATTGCAGCGAAGATTTTGCATCTTAAAACGACCAGCTCGTCTATATGATCGAGGTGTACT
GCGAGATGTTGTTCTAGCTTGCATCATACTTCACAATATGATAGTTGAAGATGAGAAGGAAACCAGAATT
ATTGAAGAAGATGCAGATGCAAATGTGCCTCCTAGTTCATCAACCGTTCAGGAACCTGAGTTCTCTCCTG
AACAGAACACACCATTTGATAGAGTTTTAGAAAAAGATATTTCTATCCGAGATCGAGCGGCTCATAACCG
ACTTAAGAAAGATTTGGTGGAACACATTTGGAATAAGTTTGGTGGTGCTGCACATAGAACTGGAAATTGA
GCGGCCGCATACTGAAGGGTGGGCGCGCCGACCCAGCTTTCTTGTACAAAGTGGTGATGGGCTGCAGGAA
TTCGATATCAAGCTTATCGATACCGTCGACCTCGAGTCATGTAATTAGTTATGTCACGCTTACATTCACG
CCCTCCCCCCACATCCGCTCTAACCGAAAAGGAAGGAGTTAGACAACCTGAAGTCTAGGTCCCTATTTAT
TTTTTTATAGTTATGTTAGTATTAAGAACGTTATTTATATTTCAAATTTTTCTTTTTTTTCTGTACAGAC
GCGTGTACGCATGTAACATTATACTGAAAACCTTGCTTGAGAAGGTTTTGGGACGCTCGAAGGCTTTAAT
TTGCGGCCGGTACCCAATTCGCCCTATAGTGAGTCGTATTACGCGCGCTCACTGGCCGTCGTTTTACAAC
GTCGTGACTGGGAAAACCCTGGCGTTACCCAACTTAATCGCCTTGCAGCACATCCCCCTTTCGCCAGCTG
GCGTAATAGCGAAGAGGCCCGCACCGATCGCCCTTCCCAACAGTTGCGCAGCCTGAATGGCGAATGG
[124 nt withheld, positions 6158-6281]
C
[91 nt withheld, positions 6283-6373]
A
[49 nt withheld, positions 6375-6423]
CCTTTGACGTTGGAGTCCACGTTCTTT
[37 nt withheld, positions 6451-6487]
ACCCTATCTCGGTCTATTCTTTTGATTTATAAGGGATTTTGCCGATTTCGGCCTATTGGTTAAAAAATGA
GCTGATTTAACAAAAATTTAACGCGAATTTTAACAAAATATTAACGCTTACAATTTCCTGATGCGGTATT
TTCTCCTTACGCATCTGTGCGGTATTTCACACCGCATATCGACCGGTCGAGGAGAACTTCTAGTATATCT
ACATACCTAATATTATTGCCTTATTAAAAATGGAATCCCAACAATTACATCAAAATCCACATTCTCTTCA
AAATCAATTGTCCTGTACTTCCTTGTTCATGTGTGTTCAAAAACGTTATATTTATAGGATAATTATACTC
TATTTCTCAACAAGTAATTGGTTGTTTGGCCGAGCGGTCTAAGGCGCCTGATTCAAGAAATATCTTGACC
GCAGTTAACTGTGGGAATACTCAGGTATCGTAAGATGCAAGAGTTCGAATCTCTTAGCAACCATTATTTT
TTTCCTCAACATAACGAGAACACACAGGGGCGCTATCGCACAGAATCAAATTCGATGACTGGAAATTTTT
TGTTAATTTCAGAGGTCGCCTGACGCATATACCTTTTTCAACTGAAAAATTGGGAGAAAAAGGAAAGGTG
AGAGCGCCGGAACCGGCTTTTCATATAGAATAGAGAAGCGTTCATGACTAAATGCTTGCATCACAATACT
TGAAGTTGACAATATTATTTAAGGACCTATTGTTTTTTCCAATAGGTGGTTAGCAATCGTCTTACTTTCT
AACTTTTCTTACCTTTTACATTTCAGCAATATATATATATATATTTCAAGGATATACCATTCTAATGTCT
GCCCCTAAGAAGATCGTCGTTTTGCCAGGTGACCACGTTGGTCAAGAAATCACAGCCGAAGCCATTAAGG
TTCTTAAAGCTATTTCTGATGTTCGTTCCAATGTCAAGTTCGATTTCGAAAATCATTTAATTGGTGGTGC
TGCTATCGATGCTACAGGTGTTCCACTTCCAGATGAGGCGCTGGAAGCCTCCAAGAAGGCTGATGCCGTT
TTGTTAGGTGCTGTGGGTGGTCCTAAATGGGGTACCGGTAGTGTTAGACCTGAACAAGGTTTACTAAAAA
TCCGTAAAGAACTTCAATTGTACGCCAACTTAAGACCATGTAACTTTGCATCCGACTCTCTTTTAGACTT
ATCTCCAATCAAGCCACAATTTGCTAAAGGTACTGACTTCGTTGTTGTCAGAGAATTAGTGGGAGGTATT
TACTTTGGTAAGAGAAAGGAAGACGATGGTGATGGTGTCGCTTGGGATAGTGAACAATACACCGTTCCAG
AAGTGCAAAGAATCACAAGAATGGCCGCTTTCATGGCCCTACAACATGAGCCACCATTGCCTATTTGGTC
CTTGGATAAAGCTAATGTTTTGGCCTCTTCAAGATTATGGAGAAAAACTGTGGAGGAAACCATCAAGAAC
GAATTCCCTACATTGAAGGTTCAACATCAATTGATTGATTCTGCCGCCATGATCCTAGTTAAGAACCCAA
CCCACCTAAATGGTATTATAATCACCAGCAACATGTTTGGTGATATCATCTCCGATGAAGCCTCCGTTAT
CCCAGGTTCCTTGGGTTTGTTGCCATCTGCGTCCTTGGCCTCTTTGCCAGACAAGAACACCGCATTTGGT
TTGTACGAACCATGCCACGGTTCTGCTCCAGATTTGCCAAAGAATAAGGTCAACCCTATCGCCACTATCT
TGTCTGCTGCAATGATGTTGAAATTGTCATTGAACTTGCCTGAAGAAGGTAAGGCCATTGAAGATGCAGT
TAAAAAGGTTTTGGATGCAGGTATCAGAACTGGTGATTTAGGTGGTTCCAACAGTACCACCGAAGTCGGT
GATGCTGTCGCCGAAGAAGTTAAGAAAATCCTTGCTTAAAAAGATTCTCTTTTTTTATGATATTTGTACA
TAAACTTTATAAATGAAATTCATAATAGAAACGACACGAAATTACAAAATGGAATATGTTCATAGGGTAG
ACGAAACTATATACGCAATCTACATACATTTATCAAGAAGGAGAAAAAGGAGGATGTAAAGGAATACAGG
TAAGCAAATTGATACTAATGGCTCAACGTGATAAGGAAAAAGAATTGCACTTTAACATTAATATTGACAA
GGAGGAGGGCACCACACAAAAAGTTAGGTGTAACAGAAAATCATGAAACTATGATTCCTAATTTATATAT
TGGAGGATTTTCTCTAAAAAAAAAAAAATACAACAAATAAAAAACACTCAATGACCTGACCATTTGATGG
AGTTTAAGTCAATACCTTCTTGAACCATTTCCCATAATGGTGAAAGTTCCCTCAAGAATTTTACTCTGTC
AGAAACGGCCTTAACGACGTAGTCGATATGGTGCACTCTCAGTACAATCTGCTCTGATGCCGCATAGTTA
AGCCAGCCCCGACACCCGCCAACACCCGCTGACGCGCCCTGACGGGCTTGTCTGCTCCCGGCATCCGCTT
ACAGACAAGCTGTGACCGTCTCCGGGAGCTGCATGTGTCAGAGGTTTTCACCGTCATCACCGAAACGCGC
GA
